>Addgene plasmid #193807 | pCDNA5/FRT-ChemoG5 | addgene full sequence | sequence record 381721 | Addgene NGS Result
GACGGATCGGGAGATCTCCCGATCCCCTATGGTGCACTCTCAGTACAATCTGCTCTGATGCCGCATAGTT
AAGCCAGTATCTGCTCCCTGCTTGTGTGTTGGAGGTCGCTGAGTAGTGCGCGAGCAAAATTTAAGCTACA
ACAAGGCAAGGCTTGACCGACAATTGCATGAAGAAGCTGCTTAGGGTTAGGCGTTTTGCGCTGCTTCGCG
ATGTACGGGCCAGATATACGCGTTGACATTGATTATTGACTAGTTATTAATAGTAATCAATTACGGGGTC
ATTAGTTCATAGCCCATATATGGAGTTCCGCGTTACATAACTTACGGTAAATGGCCCGCCTGGCTGACCG
CCCAACGACCCCCGCCCATTGACGTCAATAATGACGTATGTTCCCATAGTAACGCCAATAGGGACTTTCC
ATTGACGTCAATGGGTGGAGTATTTACGGTAAACTGCCCACTTGGCAGTACATCAAGTGTATCATATGCC
AAGTACGCCCCCTATTGACGTCAATGACGGTAAATGGCCCGCCTGGCATTATGCCCAGTACATGACCTTA
TGGGACTTTCCTACTTGGCAGTACATCTACGTATTAGTCATCGCTATTACCATGGTGATGCGGTTTTGGC
AGTACATCAATGGGCGTGGATAGCGGTTTGACTCACGGGGATTTCCAAGTCTCCACCCCATTGACGTCAA
TGGGAGTTTGTTTTGGCACCAAAATCAACGGGACTTTCCAAAATGTCGTAACAACTCCGCCCCATTGACG
CAAATGGGCGGTAGGCGTGTACGGTGGGAGGTCTATATAAGCAGAGCTCTCTGGCTAACTAGAGAACCCA
CTGCTTACTGGCTTATCGAAATTAATACGACTCACTATAGGGAGACCCAAGCTGGCTAGCGTTTAAACTT
ACCACCATGGTGAGCAAGGGCGAGGAGCTGTTCACCGGGGTGGTGCCCATCCTGGTCGAGCTGGACGGCG
ACGTAAACGGCCACAAGTTCAGCGTGTCCGGCGAGGGCGAGGGCGATGCCACCTACGGCAAGCTGACCCT
GAAGTTCATCTGCACCACCGGCAAGCTGCCCGTGCCCTGGCCCACCCTCGTGACCACCCTGACCTACGGC
GTGCAGTGCTTCAGCCGCTACCCCGACCACATGAAGCAGCACGACTTCTTCAAGTCCGCCATGCCCGAAG
GCTACGTCCAGGAGCGCACCATCTTCTTCAAGGACGACGGCAACTACAAGACCCGCGCCGAGGTGAAGTT
CGAGGGCGACACCCTGGTGAACCGCATCGAGCTGAAGGGCATCGACTTCAAGGAGGACGGCAACATCCTG
GGGCACAAGCTGGAGTACAACTACAACAGCCACAACGTCTATATCATGGCCGACAAGCAGAAGAACGGCA
TCAAGGTGAACTTCAAGATCCGCCACAACATCGAGGACGGCAGCGTGCAGCTCGCCGACCACTACCAGCA
GAACACCCCCATCGGCGACGGCCCCGTGCTGCTGCCCGACAACCACTACCTGAGCACCCAGTCCAAACTG
AGCAAAGACCCCAACGAGAAGCGCGATCACATGGTCCTGCTGGAGTTCGTGCGCGCCGCCGGGATCACTC
TCGGCATGGACGAGCTGTACAAGATCGGTACTGGCTTTCCATTCGACCCCCATTATGTGGAAGTCCTGGG
CGAGCGCATGCACTACGTCGATGTTGGTCCGCGCGATGGCACCCCTGTGCTGTTCCTGCACGGTAACCCG
ACCTCCTCCTACGTGTGGCGCAACATCATCCCGCATGTTGCACCGACCCATCGCTGCATTGCTCCAGACC
TGATCGGTATGGGCAAATCCGACAAACCAGACCTGGGTTATTTCTTCGACGACCACGTCCGCTTCATGGA
TGCCTTCATCGAAGCCCTGGGTCTGGAAGAGGTCGTCCTGGTCATTCACGACTGGGGCTCCGCTCTGGGT
TTCCACTGGGCCAAGCGCAATCCAGAGCGCGTCAAAGGTATTGCATTTATGGAGTTCATCCGCCCTATCC
CGACCTGGGACGAATGGCCACGCTTTGCCCGCCGCACCTTCCAGGCCTTCCGCACCACCGACGTCGGCCG
CAAGCTGATCATCGATCAGAACGTTTTTATCGAGGGTACGCTGCCGATGGGTGTCGTCCGCCCGCTGACT
GAAGTCGAGATGGACCATTACCGCGAGCCGTTCCTGAATCCTGTTGACCGCGAGCCACTGTGGCGCTTCC
CAAACGAGCTGCCAATCGCCGGTGAGCCAGCGAACATCGTCGCGCTGGTCGAAGAATACATGGACTGGCT
GCACCAGTCCCCTGTCCCGAAGCTGCTGTTCTGGGGCACCCCAGGCGTTCTGATCCCACCGGCCGAAGCC
GCTCGCCTGGCCAAAAGCCTGCCTAACTGCAAGGCTGTGGACATCGGCCCGGGTGAAAATCTGCTGCAAG
AAGACAACCCGGACCTGATCGGCAGCGAGATCGCGCGCTGGCTGTCTACTCTGGAGATTTCCGGTTAGTC
TAGAGGGCCCGTTTAAACCCGCTGATCAGCCTCGACTGTGCCTTCTAGTTGCCAGCCATCTGTTGTTTGC
CCCTCCCCCGTGCCTTCCTTGACCCTGGAAGGTGCCACTCCCACTGTCCTTTCCTAATAAAATGAGGAAA
TTGCATCGCATTGTCTGAGTAGGTGTCATTCTATTCTGGGGGGTGGGGTGGGGCAGGACAGCAAGGGGGA
GGATTGGGAAGACAATAGCAGGCATGCTGGGGATGCGGTGGGCTCTATGGCTTCTGAGGCGGAAAGAACC
AGCTGGGGCTCTAGGGGGTATCCCC
[124 nt withheld, positions 2826-2949]
C
[91 nt withheld, positions 2951-3041]
AGGGTGATGGTTCACGTACCTAGAAGTTCCTATTCCGAAGTTCCTATTCTCTAGAAAGTATAGGAACTTC
CTTGGCCAAAAAGCCTGAACTCACCGCGACGTCTGTCGAGAAGTTTCTGATCGAAAAGTTCGACAGCGTC
TCCGACCTGATGCAGCTCTCGGAGGGCGAAGAATCTCGTGCTTTCAGCTTCGATGTAGGAGGGCGTGGAT
ATGTCCTGCGGGTAAATAGCTGCGCCGATGGTTTCTACAAAGATCGTTATGTTTATCGGCACTTTGCATC
GGCCGCGCTCCCGATTCCGGAAGTGCTTGACATTGGGGAATTCAGCGAGAGCCTGACCTATTGCATCTCC
CGCCGTGCACAGGGTGTCACGTTGCAAGACCTGCCTGAAACCGAACTGCCCGCTGTTCTGCAGCCGGTCG
CGGAGGCCATGGATGCGATCGCTGCGGCCGATCTTAGCCAGACGAGCGGGTTCGGCCCATTCGGACCGCA
AGGAATCGGTCAATACACTACATGGCGTGATTTCATATGCGCGATTGCTGATCCCCATGTGTATCACTGG
CAAACTGTGATGGACGACACCGTCAGTGCGTCCGTCGCGCAGGCTCTCGATGAGCTGATGCTTTGGGCCG
AGGACTGCCCCGAAGTCCGGCACCTCGTGCACGCGGATTTCGGCTCCAACAATGTCCTGACGGACAATGG
CCGCATAACAGCGGTCATTGACTGGAGCGAGGCGATGTTCGGGGATTCCCAATACGAGGTCGCCAACATC
TTCTTCTGGAGGCCGTGGTTGGCTTGTATGGAGCAGCAGACGCGCTACTTCGAGCGGAGGCATCCGGAGC
TTGCAGGATCGCCGCGGCTCCGGGCGTATATGCTCCGCATTGGTCTTGACCAACTCTATCAGAGCTTGGT
TGACGGCAATTTCGATGATGCAGCTTGGGCGCAGGGTCGATGCGACGCAATCGTCCGATCCGGAGCCGGG
ACTGTCGGGCGTACACAAATCGCCCGCAGAAGCGCGGCCGTCTGGACCGATGGCTGTGTAGAAGTACTCG
CCGATAGTGGAAACCGACGCCCCAGCACTCGTCCGAGGGCAAAGGAATAGCACGTACTACGAGATTTCGA
TTCCACCGCCGCCTTCTATGAAAGGTTGGGCTTCGGAATCGTTTTCCGGGACGCCGGCTGGATGATCCTC
CAGCGCGGGGATCTCATGCTGGAGTTCTTCGCCCACCCCAACTTGTTTATTGCAGCTTATAATGGTTACA
AATAAAGCAATAGCATCACAAATTTCACAAATAAAGCATTTTTTTCACTGCATTCTAGTTGTGGTTTGTC
CAAACTCATCAATGTATCTTATCATGTCTGTATACCGTCGACCTCTAGCTAGAGCTTGGCGTAATCATGG
TCATAGCTGTTTCCTGTGTGAAATTGTTATCCGCTCACAATTCCACACAACATACGAGCCGGAAGCATAA
AGTGTAAAGCCTGGGGTGCCTAATGAGTGAGCTAACTCACATTAATTGCGTTGCGCTCACTGCCCGCTTT
CCAGTCGGGAAACCTGTCGTGCCAGCTGCATTAATGAATCGGCCAACGCGCGGGGAGAGGCGGTTTGCGT
ATTGGGCGCTCTTCCGCTTCCTCGCTCACTGACTCGCTGCGCTCGGTCGTTCGGCTGCGGCGAGCGGTAT
CAGCTCACTCAAAGGCGGTAATACGGTTATCCACAGAATCAGGGGATAACGCAGGAAAGAACATGTGAGC
AAAAGGCCAGCAAAAGGCCAGGAACCGTAAAAAGGCCGCGTTGCTGGCGTTTTTCCATAGGCTCCGCCCC
CCTGACGAGCATCACAAAAATCGACGCTCAAGTCAGAGGTGGCGAAACCCGACAGGACTATAAAGATACC
AGGCGTTTCCCCCTGGAAGCTCCCTCGTGCGCTCTCCTGTTCCGACCCTGCCGCTTACCGGATACCTGTC
CGCCTTTCTCCCTTCGGGAAGCGTGGCGCTTTCTCATAGCTCACGCTGTAGGTATCTCAGTTCGGTGTAG
GTCGTTCGCTCCAAGCTGGGCTGTGTGCACGAACCCCCCGTTCAGCCCGACCGCTGCGCCTTATCCGGTA
ACTATCGTCTTGAGTCCAACCCGGTAAGACACGACTTATCGCCACTGGCAGCAGCCACTGGTAACAGGAT
TAGCAGAGCGAGGTATGTAGGCGGTGCTACAGAGTTCTTGAAGTGGTGGCCTAACTACGGCTACACTAGA
AGAACAGTATTTGGTATCTGCGCTCTGCTGAAGCCAGTTACCTTCGGAAAAAGAGTTGGTAGCTCTTGAT
CCGGCAAACAAACCACCGCTGGTAGCGGTGGTTTTTTTGTTTGCAAGCAGCAGATTACGCGCAGAAAAAA
AGGATCTCAAGAAGATCCTTTGATCTTTTCTACGGGGTCTGACGCTCAGTGGAACGAAAACTCACGTTAA
GGGATTTTGGTCATGAGATTATCAAAAAGGATCTTCACCTAGATCCTTTTAAATTAAAAATGAAGTTTTA
AATCAATCTAAAGTATATATGAGTAAACTTGGTCTGACAGTTACCAATGCTTAATCAGTGAGGCACCTAT
CTCAGCGATCTGTCTATTTCGTTCATCCATAGTTGCCTGACTCCCCGTCGTGTAGATAACTACGATACGG
GAGGGCTTACCATCTGGCCCCAGTGCTGCAATGATACCGCGAGACCCACGCTCACCGGCTCCAGATTTAT
CAGCAATAAACCAGCCAGCCGGAAGGGCCGAGCGCAGAAGTGGTCCTGCAACTTTATCCGCCTCCATCCA
GTCTATTAATTGTTGCCGGGAAGCTAGAGTAAGTAGTTCGCCAGTTAATAGTTTGCGCAACGTTGTTGCC
ATTGCTACAGGCATCGTGGTGTCACGCTCGTCGTTTGGTATGGCTTCATTCAGCTCCGGTTCCCAACGAT
CAAGGCGAGTTACATGATCCCCCATGTTGTGCAAAAAAGCGGTTAGCTCCTTCGGTCCTCCGATCGTTGT
CAGAAGTAAGTTGGCCGCAGTGTTATCACTCATGGTTATGGCAGCACTGCATAATTCTCTTACTGTCATG
CCATCCGTAAGATGCTTTTCTGTGACTGGTGAGTACTCAACCAAGTCATTCTGAGAATAGTGTATGCGGC
GACCGAGTTGCTCTTGCCCGGCGTCAATACGGGATAATACCGCGCCACATAGCAGAACTTTAAAAGTGCT
CATCATTGGAAAACGTTCTTCGGGGCGAAAACTCTCAAGGATCTTACCGCTGTTGAGATCCAGTTCGATG
TAACCCACTCGTGCACCCAACTGATCTTCAGCATCTTTTACTTTCACCAGCGTTTCTGGGTGAGCAAAAA
CAGGAAGGCAAAATGCCGCAAAAAAGGGAATAAGGGCGACACGGAAATGTTGAATACTCATACTCTTCCT
TTTTCAATATTATTGAAGCATTTATCAGGGTTATTGTCTCATGAGCGGATACATATTTGAATGTATTTAG
AAAAATAAACAAATAGGGGTTCCGCGCACATTTCCCCGAAAAGTGCCACCTGACGTC
Features (pLannotate 1.2.2; 21 found; start..end, strand, type, name):
     28..80      -  misc_feature   bom (fragment): basis of mobility region from pBR322
    235..614     +  enhancer       CMV enhancer: human cytomegalovirus immediate early enhancer
    615..818     +  promoter       CMV promoter: human cytomegalovirus (CMV) immediate early promoter
    814..847     +  LTR            5' LTR (truncated) (fragment): truncated 5' long terminal repeat (LTR) from HIV-1
    863..881     +  promoter       T7 promoter: promoter for bacteriophage T7 RNA polymerase
    917..1633    +  CDS            mEGFP: mEGFP is a basic (constitutively fluorescent) green fluorescent protein published in 2002, derived from Aequorea victoria. It has moderate acid sensitivity.
   1634..2514    +  CDS            HaloTag® (fragment): modified bacterial dehalogenase that forms covalent bonds with chloroalkane derivatives
   2556..2780    +  polyA_signal   bGH poly(A) signal: bovine growth hormone polyadenylation signal
   2784..2805    +  promoter       SV40 promoter (fragment): SV40 enhancer and early promoter
   2826..3059    +  rep_origin     f1 ori (fragment) (sequence partly withheld): f1 bacteriophage origin of replication; arrow indicates direction of (+) strand synthesis
   3064..3111    +  protein_bind   FRT: FLP-mediated recombination occurs in the 8-bp core sequence TCTAGAAA (Turan and Bode, 2011). FLP recombinase from the Saccharomyces cerevisiae 2μ plasmid
   3119..4141    +  CDS            HygR: aminoglycoside phosphotransferase from E. coli; aph(4)-Ia; confers resistance to hygromycin
   4151..4276    +  CDS            ble (fragment): BLE_KLEPN - Experimental evidence at protein level: Swiss-Prot protein existence level 1. Binding protein with a strong affinity to the bleomycin family of antibiotics. Binds to CL990; an antimitotic-antibiotic compound. From Klebsiella pneumoniae.
   4271..4392    +  polyA_signal   SV40 poly(A) signal: SV40 polyadenylation signal
   4465..4481    -  protein_bind   lac operator: The lac repressor binds to the lac operator to inhibit transcription in E. coli. This inhibition can be relieved by adding lactose or isopropyl-β-D-thiogalactopyranoside (IPTG). lac repressor encoded by lacI
   4489..4519    -  promoter       lac promoter: promoter for the E. coli lac operon
   4534..4555    -  protein_bind   CAP binding site: CAP binding activates transcription in the presence of cAMP. E. coli catabolite activator protein
   4568..4660    -  CDS            lacI (fragment): lac repressor; lacI; The lac repressor binds to the lac operator to inhibit transcription in E. coli. This inhibition can be relieved by adding lactose or isopropyl-β-D-thiogalactopyranoside (IPTG).
   4843..5431    -  rep_origin     ori: high-copy-number ColE1/pMB1/pBR322/pUC origin of replication
   5602..6462    -  CDS            AmpR: β-lactamase; bla; confers resistance to ampicillin, carbenicillin, and related antibiotics
   6463..6567    -  promoter       AmpR promoter: bla
