[The description below was written by a language model from this plasmid's Addgene catalogue record and pLannotate feature annotations shown in this document.]
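Description:
pCDNA5/FRT-ChemoG5 is a mammalian expression plasmid of about 6.6 kb built on the pcDNA5/FRT backbone, designed for CMV-driven overexpression of the synthetic protein ChemoG5 in mammalian cell lines. In E. coli it is maintained at high copy through a ColE1/pUC-type origin and selected with ampicillin via the β-lactamase gene. The feature table also picks up small vestigial pieces typical of this backbone (fragments of f1 ori, lac promoter/operator region, bom), which have no evident role in the construct's function.

The payload, roughly 1.6 kb and inserted by Gibson cloning, is a single open reading frame in which a monomeric EGFP is fused directly to HaloTag7, the engineered dehalogenase that covalently binds chloroalkane-linked ligands. The record lists the substitutions A206K and T225R in EGFP and E143R, E147R and L271E in HaloTag7, and a C-terminal 10xHis tag. Transcription runs from the human CMV immediate-early enhancer and promoter and is terminated by the bovine growth hormone polyadenylation signal; a T7 promoter sits just upstream of the coding sequence.

Downstream of the expression cassette lies an FRT site placed immediately before a hygromycin resistance gene followed by an SV40 poly(A) signal. No full promoter is annotated upstream of it. This arrangement is characteristic of FLP-mediated integration systems, where recombination into a genomic FRT site in a suitable host line places the marker under a resident promoter, allowing hygromycin selection of stable, single-site integrants. The plasmid can therefore serve for transient transfection or for generating isogenic stable lines. The associated publication concerns the development of multicolor biosensors with large dynamic ranges.
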