Addgene plasmid #193807: pCDNA5/FRT-ChemoG5
Purpose: CMV overexpression of ChemoG5 in mammalian cell lines
Depositing lab: Julien Hiblot. Depositing organization: Max Planck Institute for Medical Research. Publication: A general method for the development of multicolor biosensors with large dynamic ranges. Hellweg L, Edenhofer A, Barck L, Huppertz MC, Frei MS, Tarnawski M, Bergner A, Koch B, Johnsson K, Hiblot J. Nat Chem Biol. 2023 Jun 8. doi: 10.1038/s41589-023-01350-1. PubMed 37291200.
Backbone
  Vector backbone: pcDNA5/FRT
  Backbone size w/o insert (bp): 5000
  Vector type: Mammalian Expression
  Selectable markers: Hygromycin
Growth in bacteria
  Bacterial resistance: Ampicillin, 100 μg/mL
  Growth temperature: 37°C
  Growth strain: DH5alpha
  Copy number: High Copy
Gene/Insert
  Gene/Insert name: ChemoG5
  Species: Synthetic
  Insert size (bp): 1600
  Mutation: EGFP:A206K, T225R; HT7: E143R, E147R, L271E
  Promoter: CMV
  Tag / fusion protein: 10xHis (C terminal on insert)
  Cloning method: Gibson Cloning
Terms and licenses: Academic/Nonprofit Terms; Industry Terms: Not Available to Industry
How to cite: pCDNA5/FRT-ChemoG5 was a gift from Julien Hiblot (Addgene plasmid # 193807 ; http://n2t.net/addgene:193807 ; RRID:Addgene_193807)
